>Addgene plasmid #16331 | pCS2FLAG | addgene full sequence | sequence record 316908 | Addgene NGS Result
GCCAATTCAATATGGCGTATATGGACTCATGCCAATTCAATATGGTGGATCTGGACCTGTGCCAATTCAA
TATGGCGTATATGGACTCGTGCCAATTCAATATGGTGGATCTGGACCCCAGCCAATTCAATATGGCGGAC
TTGGCACCATGCCAATTCAATATGGCGGACCTGGCACTGTGCCAACTGGGGAGGGGTCTACTTGGCACGG
TGCCAAGTTTGAGGAGGGGTCTTGGCCCTGTGCCAAGTCCGCCATATTGAATTGGCATGGTGCCAATAAT
GGCGGCCATATTGGCTATATGCCAGGATCAATATATAGGCAATATCCAATATGGCCCTATGCCAATATGG
CTATTGGCCAGGTTCAATACTATGTATTGGCCCTATGCCATATAGTATTCCATATATGGGTTTTCCTATT
GACGTAGATAGCCCCTCCCAATGGGCGGTCCCATATACCATATATGGGGCTTCCTAATACCGCCCATAGC
CACTCCCCCATTGACGTCAATGGTCTCTATATATGGTCTTTCCTATTGACGTCATATGGGCGGTCCTATT
GACGTATATGGCGCCTCCCCCATTGACGTCAATTACGGTAAATGGCCCGCCTGGCTCAATGCCCATTGAC
GTCAATAGGACCACCCACCATTGACGTCAATGGGATGGCTCATTGCCCATTCATATCCGTTCTCACGCCC
CCTATTGACGTCAATGACGGTAAATGGCCCACTTGGCAGTACATCAATATCTATTAATAGTAACTTGGCA
AGTACATTACTATTGGAAGTACGCCAGGGTACATTGGCAGTACTCCCATTGACGTCAATGGCGGTAAATG
GCCCGCGATGGCTGCCAAGTACATCCCCATTGACGTCAATGGGGAGGGGCAATGACGCAAATGGGCGTTC
CATTGACGTAAATGGGCGGTAGGCGTGCCTAATGGGAGGTCTATATAAGCAATGCTCGTTTAGGGAACCG
CCATTCTGCCTGGGGACGTCGGAGCAAGCTTGATTTAGGTGACACTATAGAATACAAGCTACTTGTTCTT
TTTGCAGGATCCCATCGATTTAAAGCTATGGATTACAAGGATGATGATGATAAGGATTACAAGGATGATG
ATGATAAGAATTCAAGGCCTCTCGAGCCTCTAGAACTATAGTGAGTCGTATTACGTAGATCCAGACATGA
TAAGATACATTGATGAGTTTGGACAAACCACAACTAGAATGCAGTGAAAAAAATGCTTTATTTGTGAAAT
TTGTGATGCTATTGCTTTATTTGTAACCATTATAAGCTGCAATAAACAAGTTAACAACAACAATTGCATT
CATTTTATGTTTCAGGTTCAGGGGGAGGTGTGGGAGGTTTTTTAATTCGCGGCCGCGGCGCCAATGCATT
GGGCCCGGTACCCAGCTTTTGTTCCCTTTAGTGAGGGTTAATTGCGCGCTTGGCGTAATCATGGTCATAG
CTGTTTCCTGTGTGAAATTGTTATCCGCTCACAATTCCACACAACATACGAGCCGGGAGCATAAAGTGTA
AAGCCTGGGGTGCCTAATGAGTGAGCTAACTCACATTAATTGCGTTGCGCTCACTGCCCGCTTTCCAGTC
GGGAAACCTGTCGTGCCAGCTGCATTAATGAATCGGCCAACGCGCGGGGAGAGGCGGTTTGCGTATTGGG
CGCTCTTCCGCTTCCTCGCTCACTGACTCGCTGCGCTCGGTCGTTCGGCTGCGGCGAGCGGTATCAGCTC
ACTCAAAGGCGGTAATACGGTTATCCACAGAATCAGGGGATAACGCAGGAAAGAACATGTGAGCAAAAGG
CCAGCAAAAGGCCAGGAACCGTAAAAAGGCCGCGTTGCTGGCGTTTTTCCATAGGCTCCGCCCCCCTGAC
GAGCATCACAAAAATCGACGCTCAAGTCAGAGGTGGCGAAACCCGACAGGACTATAAAGATACCAGGCGT
TTCCCCCTGGAAGCTCCCTCGTGCGCTCTCCTGTTCCGACCCTGCCGCTTACCGGATACCTGTCCGCCTT
TCTCCCTTCGGGAAGCGTGGCGCTTTCTCATAGCTCACGCTGTAGGTATCTCAGTTCGGTGTAGGTCGTT
CGCTCCAAGCTGGGCTGTGTGCACGAACCCCCCGTTCAGCCCGACCGCTGCGCCTTATCCGGTAACTATC
GTCTTGAGTCCAACCCGGTAAGACACGACTTATCGCCACTGGCAGCAGCCACTGGTAACAGGATTAGCAG
AGCGAGGTATGTAGGCGGTGCTACAGAGTTCTTGAAGTGGTGGCCTAACTACGGCTACACTAGAAGAACA
GTATTTGGTATCTGCGCTCTGCTGAAGCCAGTTACCTTCGGAAAAAGAGTTGGTAGCTCTTGATCCGGCA
AACAAACCACCGCTGGTAGCGGTGGTTTTTTTGTTTGCAAGCAGCAGATTACGCGCAGAAAAAAAGGATC
TCAAGAAGATCCTTTGATCTTTTCTACGGGGTCTGACGCTCAGTGGAACGAAAACTCACGTTAAGGGATT
TTGGTCATGAGATTATCAAAAAGGATCTTCACCTAGATCCTTTTAAATTAAAAATGAAGTTTTAAATCAA
TCTAAAGTATATATGAGTAAACTTGGTCTGACAGTTACCAATGCTTAATCAGTGAGGCACCTATCTCAGC
GATCTGTCTATTTCGTTCATCCATAGTTGCCTGACTCCCCGTCGTGTAGATAACTACGATACGGGAGGGC
TTACCATCTGGCCCCAGTGCTGCAATGATACCGCGAGACCCACGCTCACCGGCTCCAGATTTATCAGCAA
TAAACCAGCCAGCCGGAAGGGCCGAGCGCAGAAGTGGTCCTGCAACTTTATCCGCCTCCATCCAGTCTAT
TAATTGTTGCCGGGAAGCTAGAGTAAGTAGTTCGCCAGTTAATAGTTTGCGCAACGTTGTTGCCATTGCT
ACAGGCATCGTGGTGTCACGCTCGTCGTTTGGTATGGCTTCATTCAGCTCCGGTTCCCAACGATCAAGGC
GAGTTACATGATCCCCCATGTTGTGCAAAAAAGCGGTTAGCTCCTTCGGTCCTCCGATCGTTGTCAGAAG
TAAGTTGGCCGCAGTGTTATCACTCATGGTTATGGCAGCACTGCATAATTCTCTTACTGTCATGCCATCC
GTAAGATGCTTTTCTGTGACTGGTGAGTACTCAACCAAGTCATTCTGAGAATAGTGTATGCGGCGACCGA
GTTGCTCTTGCCCGGCGTCAATACGGGATAATACCGCGCCACATAGCAGAACTTTAAAAGTGCTCATCAT
TGGAAAACGTTCTTCGGGGCGAAAACTCTCAAGGATCTTACCGCTGTTGAGATCCAGTTCGATGTAACCC
ACTCGTGCACCCAACTGATCTTCAGCATCTTTTACTTTCACCAGCGTTTCTGGGTGAGCAAAAACAGGAA
GGCAAAATGCCGCAAAAAAGGGAATAAGGGCGACACGGAAATGTTGAATACTCATACTCTTCCTTTTTCA
ATATTATTGAAGCATTTATCAGGGTTATTGTCTCATGAGCGGATACATATTTGAATGTATTTAGAAAAAT
AAACAAATAGGGGTTCCGCGCACATTTCCCCGAAAAGTGCCACCTAAATTGTAAGCGTTAATATTTTGTT
AAAATTCGCGTTAAATTTTTGTTAAATCAGCTCATTTTTTAACCAATAGGCCGAAATCGGCAAAATCCCT
TATAAATCAAAAGAATAGACCGAGATAGGGT
[37 nt withheld, positions 3742-3778]
AAAGAACGTGGACTCCAACGTCAAAGG
[49 nt withheld, positions 3806-3854]
T
[91 nt withheld, positions 3856-3946]
G
[124 nt withheld, positions 3948-4071]
CCCATTCGCCATTCAGGCTGCGCAACTGTTGGGAAGGGCGATCGGTGCGGGCCTCTTCGCTATTACGCCA
GTCGACC
Features (pLannotate 1.2.2; 15 found; start..end, strand, type, name):
      1..978     +  promoter       CMV IE94 promoter: enhancer/promoter region of simian cytomegalovirus major immediate early transcription unit IE94
   1013..1031    +  promoter       SP6 promoter: promoter for bacteriophage SP6 RNA polymerase
   1081..1128    +  CDS            2xFLAG: two tandem FLAG® epitope tags
   1156..1173    -  promoter       T7 promoter (fragment): promoter for bacteriophage T7 RNA polymerase
   1178..1312    -  polyA_signal   SV40 poly(A) signal: SV40 polyadenylation signal
   1425..1443    -  promoter       T3 promoter: promoter for bacteriophage T3 RNA polymerase
   1488..1504    -  protein_bind   lac operator: The lac repressor binds to the lac operator to inhibit transcription in E. coli. This inhibition can be relieved by adding lactose or isopropyl-β-D-thiogalactopyranoside (IPTG). lac repressor encoded by lacI
   1512..1542    -  promoter       lac promoter: promoter for the E. coli lac operon
   1557..1578    -  protein_bind   CAP binding site: CAP binding activates transcription in the presence of cAMP. E. coli catabolite activator protein
   1591..1683    -  CDS            lacI (fragment): lac repressor; lacI; The lac repressor binds to the lac operator to inhibit transcription in E. coli. This inhibition can be relieved by adding lactose or isopropyl-β-D-thiogalactopyranoside (IPTG).
   1866..2454    -  rep_origin     ori: high-copy-number ColE1/pMB1/pBR322/pUC origin of replication
   2625..3485    -  CDS            AmpR: β-lactamase; bla; confers resistance to ampicillin, carbenicillin, and related antibiotics
   3486..3590    -  promoter       AmpR promoter: bla
   3643..4071    -  rep_origin     f1 ori (sequence partly withheld): f1 bacteriophage origin of replication; arrow indicates direction of (+) strand synthesis
   4076..4142    -  CDS            lacZα (fragment): LacZα fragment of β-galactosidase; lacZ fragment
