[The description below was written by a language model from this plasmid's Addgene catalogue record and pLannotate feature annotations shown in this document.]
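Description:
pCS2FLAG is a vertebrate expression vector built on the pCS2+ backbone, in which a short (63 bp) fragment encoding two tandem FLAG epitopes has been placed into the polylinker between the ClaI and EcoRI sites, both of which remain intact. It carries no gene of interest; it is an empty tagging vector into which a coding sequence is cloned so that the 2xFLAG tag ends up at either the N- or the C-terminus of the expressed protein. The depositor notes that the FLAG tag sits in the same reading frame as the myc tags of pCS2MT, so inserts should be transferable between the two vectors without frame adjustment.

In the 4,148 nt sequenced record, expression in vertebrate cells is driven by the simian cytomegalovirus IE94 enhancer/promoter, followed by the 2xFLAG coding segment, with an SV40 polyadenylation signal downstream. An SP6 promoter lies between the CMV element and the tag, allowing in vitro transcription of sense RNA from a cloned insert. T7 (annotated as a fragment) and T3 promoters lie downstream in the opposite orientation; SP6 and T3 are also the listed sequencing primer sites. The annotated orientation of the SV40 poly(A) signal is on the minus strand, which may simply reflect how the annotation tool matched this element.

The plasmid is propagated in E. coli at high copy from a ColE1/pUC-type origin and selected with ampicillin through the β-lactamase gene and its own promoter. An f1 origin permits single-stranded DNA production, and the lac promoter/operator, lacI and lacZα fragments are backbone remnants with no stated role.
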