Addgene plasmid #16331: pCS2FLAG
Depositing lab: Peter Klein. Depositing organization: University of Pennsylvania.
Backbone
  Vector backbone: pCS2+
  Backbone size w/o insert (bp): 4095
  Vector type: Vertebrate expression
Growth in bacteria
  Bacterial resistance: Ampicillin, 100 μg/mL
  Growth temperature: 37°C
  Growth strain: DH5alpha
  Copy number: High Copy
Gene/Insert
  Gene/Insert name: Flag tag (alt name: pCS2+Flag)
  Insert size (bp): 63
  Mutation: Flag tag inserted into pCS2+ polylinker
  Tag / fusion protein: Flag
  Cloning method: Restriction Enzyme; 5′ cloning site claI (not destroyed); 3′ cloning site EcoRI (not destroyed)
  Sequencing primers: 5′ SP6; 3′ T3
Terms and licenses: Academic/Nonprofit Terms; Industry Terms: Not Available to Industry
Depositor comments: 2xFLAG tag cloned into pCS2 for use as N- or C-terminal fusion tag. In same reading frame as myc tags of pCS2MT.
How to cite: pCS2FLAG was a gift from Peter Klein (Addgene plasmid # 16331 ; http://n2t.net/addgene:16331 ; RRID:Addgene_16331)
