>Addgene plasmid #16331 | pCS2FLAG | addgene partial sequence | sequence record 22796 | SP6 5'-ATTTAGGTGACACTATAG-3'
CGATTTAAAGCTATGGATTACAAGGATGATGATGATAAGGATTACAAGGATGATGATGATAAGAATTCAA
GGCCTCTCGAGCCTCTAGAACTATAGTGAGTCGTATTACGTAGATCCAGACATGATAAGATACATTGATG
AGTTTGGACAAACCACAACTAGAATGCAGTGAAAAAAATGCTTTATTTGTGAAATTTGTGATGCTATTGC
TTTATTTGTAACCATTATAAGCTGCAATAAACAAGTTAACAACAACAATTGCATTCATTTTATGTTTCAG
GTTCAGGGGGAGGTGTGGGGAGGTTTTTT
